Addgene plasmid #47188: TAL3469
Depositing lab: Keith Joung. Depositing organization: Massachusetts General Hospital. Publication: Targeted gene disruption in somatic zebrafish cells using engineered TALENs. Sander JD, Cade L, Khayter C, Reyon D, Peterson RT, Joung JK, Yeh JR. Nat Biotechnol. 2011 Aug 5;29(8):697-8. doi: 10.1038/nbt.1934. PubMed 21822241.
Backbone
  Vector backbone: JDS74
  Backbone manufacturer: Addgene plasmid #32288
  Backbone size w/o insert (bp): 6447
  Vector type: Mammalian Expression ; T7
Growth in bacteria
  Bacterial resistance: Ampicillin, 100 μg/mL
  Growth temperature: 37°C
  Growth strain: XL1 Blue
  Copy number: High Copy
Gene/Insert
  Gene/Insert name: ZebrafishCommunity-kcnma1a-right (alt name: kcnma1a)
  Species: D. rerio (zebrafish)
  Insert size (bp): 1430
  Entrez Gene: kcnma1a (a.k.a. kcnm, kcnma1, s, si:ch211-39f22.2)
  Promoter: CMV
  Tag / fusion protein: 3X Flag (N terminal on backbone); WT FOKI (C terminal on backbone)
  Cloning method: Restriction Enzyme; 5′ cloning site BsmBI (destroyed during cloning); 3′ cloning site BsmBI (destroyed during cloning)
  Sequencing primers: 5′ CMV-F; 3′ BGH-rev
Terms and licenses: Academic/Nonprofit Terms; Industry Terms: Not Available to Industry
Depositor comments: Target binding site: TGACCTCATGGAGAAGAG It is strongly recommended that users perform a diagnostic digest to verify this plasmid prior to use. For example, a double digest of the plasmid with BamHI and KpnI should result in two bands at 2.3kb and 5.8kb.
How to cite: TAL3469 was a gift from Keith Joung (Addgene plasmid # 47188 ; http://n2t.net/addgene:47188 ; RRID:Addgene_47188)
