[The description below was written by a language model from this plasmid's Addgene catalogue record.]
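Description:
TAL3469 is a TALEN expression plasmid built on the JDS74 backbone, a mammalian expression vector that also carries a T7 promoter. It encodes the "right" monomer of a TALE nuclease pair directed against the zebrafish (D. rerio) gene kcnma1a. The plasmid is maintained in E. coli as a high-copy construct under ampicillin selection. The record includes no feature table, so the origin of replication and other backbone elements are not itemised. The use of a BGH reverse sequencing primer suggests a BGH polyadenylation region downstream of the coding sequence.

The insert is about 1.4 kb and consists of an engineered array of TAL effector repeats, not a copy of the kcnma1a gene itself. The array was assembled to recognise a specific DNA site within that locus. It was cloned into the backbone through BsmBI sites that were destroyed in the process, placing the repeats in frame with backbone-encoded sequences: a 3X FLAG tag at the N terminus and the wild-type FokI nuclease domain at the C terminus. Because FokI cleaves as a dimer, this monomer is meant to be used with a matching "left" TALEN that binds the opposite half-site. Together they make a double-strand break between the two sites, and error-prone repair of that break can produce disrupting insertions or deletions.

The CMV promoter drives expression in transfected mammalian cells. The T7 designation indicates that the vector can also serve as a template for in vitro transcription, giving mRNA that can be injected into zebrafish embryos. This fits the associated work on targeted gene disruption in somatic zebrafish cells. The depositor recommends confirming the plasmid by diagnostic restriction digest before use, a sensible check for constructs carrying repeat arrays.
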