>Addgene plasmid #47188 | TAL3469 | depositor partial sequence | sequence record 67275 | Insert sequence
ATGGACTACAAAGACCATGACGGTGATTATAAAGATCATGACATCGATTACAAGGATGACGATGACAAGA
TGGCCCCCAAGAAGAAGAGGAAGGTGGGCATTCACCGCGGGGTACCTATGGTGGACTTGAGGACACTCGG
TTATTCGCAACAGCAACAGGAGAAAATCAAGCCTAAGGTCAGGAGCACCGTCGCGCAACACCACGAGGCG
CTTGTGGGGCATGGCTTCACTCATGCGCATATTGTCGCGCTTTCACAGCACCCTGCGGCGCTTGGGACGG
TGGCTGTCAAATACCAAGATATGATTGCGGCCCTGCCCGAAGCCACGCACGAGGCAATTGTAGGGGTCGG
TAAACAGTGGTCGGGAGCGCGAGCACTTGAGGCGCTGCTGACTGTGGCGGGTGAGCTTAGGGGGCCTCCG
CTCCAGCTCGACACCGGGCAGCTGCTGAAGATCGCGAAGAGAGGGGGAGTAACAGCGGTAGAGGCAGTGC
ACGCCTGGCGCAATGCGCTCACCGGGGCCCCCTTGAACCTGACCCCAGACCAGGTAGTCGCAATCGCGAA
CAATAATGGGGGAAAGCAAGCCCTGGAAACCGTGCAAAGGTTGTTGCCGGTCCTTTGTCAAGACCACGGC
CTTACACCGGAGCAAGTCGTGGCCATTGCAAGCAACATCGGTGGCAAACAGGCTCTTGAGACGGTTCAGA
GACTTCTCCCAGTTCTCTGTCAAGCCCACGGGCTGACTCCCGATCAAGTTGTAGCGATTGCGTCGCATGA
CGGAGGGAAACAAGCATTGGAGACTGTCCAACGGCTCCTTCCCGTGTTGTGTCAAGCCCACGGTTTGACG
CCTGCACAAGTGGTCGCCATCGCCAGCCATGATGGCGGTAAGCAGGCGCTGGAAACAGTACAGCGCCTGC
TGCCTGTACTGTGCCAGGATCATGGACTGACCCCAGACCAGGTAGTCGCAATCGCGTCAAACGGAGGGGG
AAAGCAAGCCCTGGAAACCGTGCAAAGGTTGTTGCCGGTCCTTTGTCAAGACCACGGCCTTACACCGGAG
CAAGTCGTGGCCATTGCATCCCACGACGGTGGCAAACAGGCTCTTGAGACGGTTCAGAGACTTCTCCCAG
TTCTCTGTCAAGCCCACGGGCTGACTCCCGATCAAGTTGTAGCGATTGCGTCGAACATTGGAGGGAAACA
AGCATTGGAGACTGTCCAACGGCTCCTTCCCGTGTTGTGTCAAGCCCACGGTTTGACGCCTGCACAAGTG
GTCGCCATCGCCTCGAATGGCGGCGGTAAGCAGGCGCTGGAAACAGTACAGCGCCTGCTGCCTGTACTGT
GCCAGGATCATGGACTGACCCCAGACCAGGTAGTCGCAATCGCGAACAATAATGGGGGAAAGCAAGCCCT
GGAAACCGTGCAAAGGTTGTTGCCGGTCCTTTGTCAAGACCACGGCCTTACACCGGAGCAAGTCGTGGCC
ATTGCAAATAATAACGGTGGCAAACAGGCTCTTGAGACGGTTCAGAGACTTCTCCCAGTTCTCTGTCAAG
CCCACGGGCTGACTCCCGATCAAGTTGTAGCGATTGCGTCGAACATTGGAGGGAAACAAGCATTGGAGAC
TGTCCAACGGCTCCTTCCCGTGTTGTGTCAAGCCCACGGTTTGACGCCTGCACAAGTGGTCGCCATCGCC
AACAACAACGGCGGTAAGCAGGCGCTGGAAACAGTACAGCGCCTGCTGCCTGTACTGTGCCAGGATCATG
GACTGACCCCAGACCAGGTAGTCGCAATCGCGTCGAACATTGGGGGAAAGCAAGCCCTGGAAACCGTGCA
AAGGTTGTTGCCGGTCCTTTGTCAAGACCACGGCCTTACACCGGAGCAAGTCGTGGCCATTGCAAGCAAC
ATCGGTGGCAAACAGGCTCTTGAGACGGTTCAGAGACTTCTCCCAGTTCTCTGTCAAGCCCACGGGCTGA
CTCCCGATCAAGTTGTAGCGATTGCGAATAACAATGGAGGGAAACAAGCATTGGAGACTGTCCAACGGCT
CCTTCCCGTGTTGTGTCAAGCCCACGGTTTGACGCCTGCACAAGTGGTCGCCATCGCCTCCAATATTGGC
GGTAAGCAGGCGCTGGAAACAGTACAGCGCCTGCTGCCTGTACTGTGCCAGGATCATGGACTGACACCCG
AACAGGTGGTCGCCATTGCTAATAATAACGGAGGACGGCCAGCCTTGGAG
