>Addgene plasmid #47188 | TAL3469 | addgene partial sequence | sequence record 68697 | JDS-TALEN-F 5'-TAGGGGTCGGTAAACAGTGG-3'
CTTAGGGGGCCTCCGCTCCAGCTCGACACCGGGCAGCTGCTGAAGATCGCGAAGAGAGGGGGAGTAACAG
CGGTAGAGGCAGTGCACGCCTGGCGCAATGCGCTCACCGGGGCCCCCTTGAACCTGACCCCAGACCAGGT
AGTCGCAATCGCGAACAATAATGGGGGAAAGCAAGCCCTGGAAACCGTGCAAAGGTTGTTGCCGGTCCTT
TGTCAAGACCACGGCCTTACACCGGAGCAAGTCGTGGCCATTGCAAGCAACATCGGTGGCAAACAGGCTC
TTGAGACGGTTCAGAGACTTCTCCCAGTTCTCTGTCAAGCCCACGGGCTGACTCCCGATCAAGTTGTAGC
GATTGCGTCGCATGACGGAGGGAAACAAGCATTGGAGACTGTCCAACGGCTCCTTCCCGTGTTGTGTCAA
GCCCACGGTTTGACGCCTGCACAAGTGGTCGCCATCGCCAGCCATGATGGCGGTAAGCAGGCGCTGGAAA
CAGTACAGCGCCTGCTGCCTGTACTGTGCCAGGATCATGGACTGACCCCAGACCAGGTAGTCGCAATCGC
GTCAAACGGAGGGGGAAAGCAAGCCCTGGAAACCGTGCAAAGGTTGTTGCCGGTCCTTTGTCAAGACCAC
GGCCTTACACCGGAGCAAGTCGTGGCCATTGCATCCCACGACGGTGGCAAACAGGCTCTTGAGACGGTTC
AGAGACTTCTCCCAGTTCTCTGTCAAGCCCACGGGCTGACTCCCGATCAAGTTGTAGCGATTGCGTCGAA
CATTGGAGGGAAACAAGCATTGGAGACTGTCCAACGGCTCCTTCCCGTGTTGTGTCAAGCCCACGGTTTG
ACGCCTGCACAAGTGGTCGCCATCGCCTC
